Addgene plasmid #127598: pRS416-PTEF1-MCP-ECM33_intron
Purpose: low-copy URA-selectable plasmid, 1xFLAG-MCP under TEF1 promoter, ECM33 intron inserted into URA3
Depositing lab: David Bartel. Depositing organization: Whitehead Institute for Biomedical Research. Publication: Excised linear introns regulate growth in yeast. Morgan JT, Fink GR, Bartel DP. Nature. 2019 Jan;565(7741):606-611. doi: 10.1038/s41586-018-0828-1. Epub 2019 Jan 16. PubMed 30651636.
Backbone
  Vector backbone: pRS416
  Backbone size w/o insert (bp): 5877
  Total vector size (bp): 6207
  Modifications to backbone: MCS locus replaced with 3xFLAG-MCP expression cassette
  Vector type: Yeast Expression
  Selectable markers: URA3
Growth in bacteria
  Bacterial resistance: Ampicillin, 100 μg/mL
  Growth temperature: 37°C
  Growth strain: DH5alpha
  Copy number: Unknown
Gene/Insert
  Gene/Insert name: ECM33 intron
  Species: S. cerevisiae (budding yeast)
  Insert size (bp): 330
Terms and licenses: Academic/Nonprofit Terms; Industry Terms: Not Available to Industry
How to cite: pRS416-PTEF1-MCP-ECM33_intron was a gift from David Bartel (Addgene plasmid # 127598 ; http://n2t.net/addgene:127598 ; RRID:Addgene_127598)
