[The description below was written by a language model from this plasmid's Addgene catalogue record and pLannotate feature annotations shown in this document.]
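Description:
pRS416-PTEF1-MCP-ECM33_intron is a low-copy yeast expression shuttle plasmid built on the pRS416 backbone. In Saccharomyces cerevisiae it is maintained through a CEN6/ARS element, which keeps it at roughly chromosomal copy number, and it is selected by uracil prototrophy through URA3, a marker that can also be counterselected with 5-FOA. In E. coli it replicates from a ColE1/pUC-type origin and is selected with ampicillin via β-lactamase. An f1 origin and remnants of the lacZα/lac promoter region, with flanking T7 and T3 promoters, are carried over from the parental vector.

The plasmid has two engineered features. First, the multiple cloning site has been replaced by an expression cassette in which the constitutive TEF1 promoter drives a FLAG-tagged bacteriophage MS2 coat protein (MCP), terminated by the CYC1 terminator. MCP binds a specific MS2 RNA stem-loop and is commonly used to tether, pull down or track RNAs carrying such hairpins. The record is inconsistent about the tag: the purpose line says 1xFLAG, the backbone notes say 3xFLAG, and the feature table shows only a single short FLAG annotation. Second, the 330 bp ECM33 intron from budding yeast has been inserted into the URA3 coding sequence. This appears in the annotation as two URA3 fragments separated by an unannotated gap of about that size. The intron is therefore transcribed within the marker pre-mRNA, and it presumably has to be spliced out for functional URA3 to be made.

The associated publication concerns excised linear introns and growth regulation in yeast, so the plasmid likely serves to express the ECM33 intron from an ectopic host gene alongside MCP. The record does not state the exact experimental use, nor whether the intron carries MS2 hairpins. The sequenced record (6,219 nt) is slightly longer than the catalogued size of 6,207 bp.
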