Features (pLannotate 1.2.2; 22 found; start..end, strand, type, name):
    241..345     -  promoter       AmpR promoter: bla
    382..885     +  misc_feature   CEN/ARS: S. cerevisiae CEN6 centromere fused to an autonomously replicating sequence
    958..992     +  CDS            rop (fragment): Rop protein, which maintains plasmids at low copy number; rop
   1097..1146    +  misc_feature   bom (fragment): basis of mobility region from pBR322
   1154..1369    +  promoter       URA3 promoter: S. cerevisiae URA3
   1370..1421    +  CDS            URA3 (fragment): orotidine-5'-phosphate decarboxylase, required for uracil biosynthesis; S. cerevisiae URA3; yeast auxotrophic marker, counterselectable with 5-fluoroorotic acid (5-FOA)
   1751..2503    +  CDS            URA3 (fragment): orotidine-5'-phosphate decarboxylase, required for uracil biosynthesis; S. cerevisiae URA3; yeast auxotrophic marker, counterselectable with 5-fluoroorotic acid (5-FOA)
   2582..2633    +  misc_feature   bom (fragment): basis of mobility region from pBR322
   2661..3089    -  rep_origin     f1 ori (sequence partly withheld): f1 bacteriophage origin of replication; arrow indicates direction of (+) strand synthesis
   3093..3248    -  CDS            lacZα (fragment): LacZα fragment of β-galactosidase; lacZ fragment
   3256..3274    +  promoter       T7 promoter: promoter for bacteriophage T7 RNA polymerase
   3288..3686    +  promoter       TEF1 promoter: S. cerevisiae TEF1; promoter for EF-1α
   3708..3728    +  CDS            FLAG (fragment): FLAG® epitope tag, followed by an enterokinase cleavage site
   3732..4118    +  CDS            MS2: bacteriophage MS2 coat protein binds to a specific stem-loop structure in the viral RNA (Peabody, 1993)
   4185..4374    +  terminator     CYC1 terminator: S. cerevisiae CYC1; transcription terminator for CYC1
   4399..4417    -  promoter       T3 promoter: promoter for bacteriophage T3 RNA polymerase
   4462..4478    -  protein_bind   lac operator: The lac repressor binds to the lac operator to inhibit transcription in E. coli. This inhibition can be relieved by adding lactose or isopropyl-β-D-thiogalactopyranoside (IPTG). lac repressor encoded by lacI
   4486..4516    -  promoter       lac promoter: promoter for the E. coli lac operon
   4531..4552    -  protein_bind   CAP binding site: CAP binding activates transcription in the presence of cAMP. E. coli catabolite activator protein
   4565..4657    -  CDS            lacI (fragment): lac repressor; lacI; The lac repressor binds to the lac operator to inhibit transcription in E. coli. This inhibition can be relieved by adding lactose or isopropyl-β-D-thiogalactopyranoside (IPTG).
   4840..5428    -  rep_origin     ori: high-copy-number ColE1/pMB1/pBR322/pUC origin of replication
   5599..240     -  CDS            AmpR (across the origin): β-lactamase; bla; confers resistance to ampicillin, carbenicillin, and related antibiotics
>Addgene plasmid #127598 | pRS416-PTEF1-MCP-ECM33_intron | addgene full sequence | sequence record 274538 | Addgene NGS Result
GGATAATACCGCGCCACATAGCAGAACTTTAAAAGTGCTCATCATTGGAAAACGTTCTTCGGGGCGAAAA
CTCTCAAGGATCTTACCGCTGTTGAGATCCAGTTCGATGTAACCCACTCGTGCACCCAACTGATCTTCAG
CATCTTTTACTTTCACCAGCGTTTCTGGGTGAGCAAAAACAGGAAGGCAAAATGCCGCAAAAAAGGGAAT
AAGGGCGACACGGAAATGTTGAATACTCATACTCTTCCTTTTTCAATATTATTGAAGCATTTATCAGGGT
TATTGTCTCATGAGCGGATACATATTTGAATGTATTTAGAAAAATAAACAAATAGGGGTTCCGCGCACAT
TTCCCCGAAAAGTGCCACCTGGGTCCTTTTCATCACGTGCTATAAAAATAATTATAATTTAAATTTTTTA
ATATAAATATATAAATTAAAAATAGAAAGTAAAAAAAGAAATTAAAGAAAAAATAGTTTTTGTTTTCCGA
AGATGTAAAAGACTCTAGGGGGATCGCCAACAAATACTACCTTTTATCTTGCTCTTCCTGCTCTCAGGTA
TTAATGCCGAATTGTTTCATCTTGTCTGTGTAGAAGACCACACACGAAAATCCTGTGATTTTACATTTTA
CTTATCGTTAATCGAATGTATATCTATTTAATCTGCTTTTCTTGTCTAATAAATATATATGTAAAGTACG
CTTTTTGTTGAAATTTTTTAAACCTTTGTTTATTTTTTTTTCTTCATTCCGTAACTCTTCTACCTTCTTT
ATTTACTTTCTAAAATCCAAATACAAAACATAAAAATAAATAAACACAGAGTAAATTCCCAAATTATTCC
ATCATTAAAAGATACGAGGCGCGTGTAAGTTACAGGCAAGCGATCCGTCTAAGAAACCATTATTATCATG
ACATTAACCTATAAAAATAGGCGTATCACGAGGCCCTTTCGTCGAATTCGCGCGTTTCGGTGATGACGGT
GAAAACCTCTGACACATGCAGCTCCCGGAGATCTCGGTCACAGCTTGTCTGTAAGCGGATGCCGGGAGCA
GACAAGCCCGTCAGGGCGCGTCAGCGGGTGTTGGCGGGTGTCGGGGCTGGCTTAACTATGCGGCATCAGA
GCAGATTGTACCGAGAGTGCACCATACCACCTTTTCAATTCATCATTTTTTTTTTATTCTTTTTTTTGAT
TTCGGTTTCCTTGAAATTTTTTTGATTCGGTAATCTCCGAACAGAAGGAAGAACGAAGGAAGGAGCACAG
ACTTAGATTGGTATATATACGCATATGTAGTGTTGAAGAAACATGAAATTGCCCAGTATTCTTAACCCAA
CTGCACAGAACAAAAACCTGCAGGAAACGAAGATAAATCATGTCGAAAGCTACATATAAGGAACGTGCTG
CTACTCATCCTAGTCCTGTTGGTATGTACACATTCTCCTTTTTTTTCATCTTTTTTTCTTTATTTGCCTC
TTTCCTCACAAATCTCGAGTAGATTCGTGGTCCTCTTCATTCTTTTCTTTTTTCTTTGTCGATTACTGGG
CTTTTTTTCATAGGTCTCGATTGACGCGGACGGACAATGCGAAAAAAAAAAATTTCCAAAAGAGGAAACG
GGTTTCGAGATCTCGTGAGGATGGTTTTGGAATATTCTTCAATATTTCTGCCTGTCATAGGATTAGGGCG
AGTAATGAAACAGAATAATACATGTATAAATCGATCGGGAATACTAACACTACTTTTCTTTATCTAAGCA
GCTGCCAAGCTATTTAATATCATGCACGAAAAGCAAACAAACTTGTGTGCTTCATTGGATGTTCGTACCA
CCAAGGAATTACTGGAGTTAGTTGAAGCATTAGGTCCCAAAATTTGTTTACTAAAAACACATGTGGATAT
CTTGACTGATTTTTCCATGGAGGGCACAGTTAAGCCGCTAAAGGCATTATCCGCCAAGTACAATTTTTTA
CTCTTCGAAGACAGAAAATTTGCTGACATTGGTAATACAGTCAAATTGCAGTACTCTGCGGGTGTATACA
GAATAGCAGAATGGGCAGACATTACGAATGCACACGGTGTGGTGGGCCCAGGTATTGTTAGCGGTTTGAA
GCAGGCGGCAGAAGAAGTAACAAAGGAACCTAGAGGCCTTTTGATGTTAGCAGAATTGTCATGCAAGGGC
TCCCTATCTACTGGAGAATATACTAAGGGTACTGTTGACATTGCGAAGAGCGACAAAGATTTTGTTATCG
GCTTTATTGCTCAAAGAGACATGGGTGGAAGAGATGAAGGTTACGATTGGTTGATTATGACACCCGGTGT
GGGTTTAGATGACAAGGGTGATGCATTGGGTCAACAGTATAGAACCGTGGATGATGTGGTCTCTACAGGA
TCTGACATTATTATTGTTGGAAGAGGACTATTTGCAAAGGGAAGGGATGCTAAGGTAGAGGGTGAACGTT
ACAGAAAAGCAGGCTGGGAAGCATATTTGAGAAGATGCGGCCAGCAAAACTAAAAAACTGTATTATAAGT
AAATGCATGTATACTAAACTCACAAATTAGAGCTTCAATTTAATTATATCAGTTATTACCCTATGCGGTG
TGAAATACCGCACAGATGCGTAAGGAGAAAATACCGCATCAGGAAATTGTAAGCGTTAATATTTTGTTAA
AATTCGCGTTAAATTTTTGTTAAATCAGCTCATTTTTTAACCAATAGGCCGAAATCGGCAAAATCCCTTA
TAAATCAAAAGAATAGACCGAGATAGGGT
[37 nt withheld, positions 2760-2796]
AAAGAACGTGGACTCCAACGTCAAAGG
[49 nt withheld, positions 2824-2872]
T
[91 nt withheld, positions 2874-2964]
G
[124 nt withheld, positions 2966-3089]
CCATTCGCCATTCAGGCTGCGCAACTGTTGGGAAGGGCGATCGGTGCGGGCCTCTTCGCTATTACGCCAG
CTGGCGAAAGGGGGATGTGCTGCAAGGCGATTAAGTTGGGTAACGCCAGGGTTTTCCCAGTCACGACGTT
GTAAAACGACGGCCAGTGAGCGCGCGTAATACGACTCACTATAGGGCGAATTGGGTACCATAGCTTCAAA
ATGTTTCTACTCCTTTTTTACTCTTCCAGATTTTCTCGGACTCCGCGCATCGCCGTACCACTTCAAAACA
CCCAAGCACAGCATACTAAATTTCCCCTCTTTCTTCCTCTAGGGTGTCGTTAATTACCCGTACTAAAGGT
TTGGAAAAGAAAAAAGAGACCGCCTCGTTTCTTTTTCTTCGTCGAAAAAGGCAATAAAAATTTTTATCAC
GTTTCTTTTTCTTGAAAATTTTTTTTTTGATTTTTTTCTCTTTCGATGACCTCCCATTGATATTTAAGTT
AATAAACGGTCTTCAATTTCTCAAGTTTCAGTTTCATTTTTCTTGTTCTATTACAACTTTTTTTACTTCT
TGCTCATTAGAAAGAAAGCATAGCAATCTAATCTAAGTTTTCTAGAACTAGTATGGACTACAAGGACGAC
GATGACAAGATGGCTTCTAACTTTACTCAGTTCGTTCTCGTCGACAATGGCGGAACTGGCGACGTGACTG
TCGCCCCAAGCAACTTCGCTAACGGGGTCGCTGAATGGATCAGCTCTAACTCGCGATCACAGGCTTACAA
AGTAACCTGTAGCGTTCGTCAGAGCTCTGCGCAGAATCGCAAATACACCATCAAAGTCGAGGTGCCTAAA
GTGGCAACCCAGACTGTTGGTGGTGAAGAGCTTCCTGTAGCCGGATGGAGATCTTACTTAAATATGGAAC
TAACCATTCCAATTTTCGCCACGAATTCCGACTGCGAGCTTATTGTTAAGGCAATGCAAGGTCTCCTAAA
AGATGGAAACCCGATTCCCTCGGCCATCGCGGCCAACTCCGGCATCTACCCACCAAAAAAAAAAAGAAAA
GTTTAGATTAGTTATGTCACGCTTACATTCACGCCCTCCCCCCACATCCGCTCTAACCGAAAAGGAAGGA
GTTAGACAACCTGAAGTCTAGGTCCCTATTTATTTTTTTATAGTTATGTTAGTATTAAGAACGTTATTTA
TATTTCAAATTTTTCTTTTTTTTCTGTACAGACGCGTGTACGCATGTAACATTATACTGAAAACCTTGCT
TGAGAAGGTTTTGGGACGCTCGAAGGCTTTAATTTGCCAGCTTTTGTTCCCTTTAGTGAGGGTTAATTGC
GCGCTTGGCGTAATCATGGTCATAGCTGTTTCCTGTGTGAAATTGTTATCCGCTCACAATTCCACACAAC
ATACGAGCCGGAAGCATAAAGTGTAAAGCCTGGGGTGCCTAATGAGTGAGCTAACTCACATTAATTGCGT
TGCGCTCACTGCCCGCTTTCCAGTCGGGAAACCTGTCGTGCCAGCTGCATTAATGAATCGGCCAACGCGC
GGGGAGAGGCGGTTTGCGTATTGGGCGCTCTTCCGCTTCCTCGCTCACTGACTCGCTGCGCTCGGTCGTT
CGGCTGCGGCGAGCGGTATCAGCTCACTCAAAGGCGGTAATACGGTTATCCACAGAATCAGGGGATAACG
CAGGAAAGAACATGTGAGCAAAAGGCCAGCAAAAGGCCAGGAACCGTAAAAAGGCCGCGTTGCTGGCGTT
TTTCCATAGGCTCCGCCCCCCTGACGAGCATCACAAAAATCGACGCTCAAGTCAGAGGTGGCGAAACCCG
ACAGGACTATAAAGATACCAGGCGTTTCCCCCTGGAAGCTCCCTCGTGCGCTCTCCTGTTCCGACCCTGC
CGCTTACCGGATACCTGTCCGCCTTTCTCCCTTCGGGAAGCGTGGCGCTTTCTCATAGCTCACGCTGTAG
GTATCTCAGTTCGGTGTAGGTCGTTCGCTCCAAGCTGGGCTGTGTGCACGAACCCCCCGTTCAGCCCGAC
CGCTGCGCCTTATCCGGTAACTATCGTCTTGAGTCCAACCCGGTAAGACACGACTTATCGCCACTGGCAG
CAGCCACTGGTAACAGGATTAGCAGAGCGAGGTATGTAGGCGGTGCTACAGAGTTCTTGAAGTGGTGGCC
TAACTACGGCTACACTAGAAGAACAGTATTTGGTATCTGCGCTCTGCTGAAGCCAGTTACCTTCGGAAAA
AGAGTTGGTAGCTCTTGATCCGGCAAACAAACCACCGCTGGTAGCGGTGGTTTTTTTGTTTGCAAGCAGC
AGATTACGCGCAGAAAAAAAGGATCTCAAGAAGATCCTTTGATCTTTTCTACGGGGTCTGACGCTCAGTG
GAACGAAAACTCACGTTAAGGGATTTTGGTCATGAGATTATCAAAAAGGATCTTCACCTAGATCCTTTTA
AATTAAAAATGAAGTTTTAAATCAATCTAAAGTATATATGAGTAAACTTGGTCTGACAGTTACCAATGCT
TAATCAGTGAGGCACCTATCTCAGCGATCTGTCTATTTCGTTCATCCATAGTTGCCTGACTCCCCGTCGT
GTAGATAACTACGATACGGGAGGGCTTACCATCTGGCCCCAGTGCTGCAATGATACCGCGAGACCCACGC
TCACCGGCTCCAGATTTATCAGCAATAAACCAGCCAGCCGGAAGGGCCGAGCGCAGAAGTGGTCCTGCAA
CTTTATCCGCCTCCATCCAGTCTATTAATTGTTGCCGGGAAGCTAGAGTAAGTAGTTCGCCAGTTAATAG
TTTGCGCAACGTTGTTGCCATTGCTACAGGCATCGTGGTGTCACGCTCGTCGTTTGGTATGGCTTCATTC
AGCTCCGGTTCCCAACGATCAAGGCGAGTTACATGATCCCCCATGTTGTGCAAAAAAGCGGTTAGCTCCT
TCGGTCCTCCGATCGTTGTCAGAAGTAAGTTGGCCGCAGTGTTATCACTCATGGTTATGGCAGCACTGCA
TAATTCTCTTACTGTCATGCCATCCGTAAGATGCTTTTCTGTGACTGGTGAGTACTCAACCAAGTCATTC
TGAGAATAGTGTATGCGGCGACCGAGTTGCTCTTGCCCGGCGTCAATACG
